>Addgene plasmid #173291 | RVD-CA8 | addgene full sequence | sequence record 354662 | Addgene NGS Result
TCCCCTATAGTGAGTCGTATTACATGGTCATAGCTGTTTCCTGGCAGCTCTGGCCCGTGTCTCAAAATCT
CTGATGTTACATTGCACAAGATAAAAATATATCATCATGCCTCCTCTAGACCAAAGCTGGTCTCAGGAAG
CAATCGCTACAACTTGATCTGGGGTGAGTCCGTGGGCTTGACAGAGAACTGGAAGGAGGCGCTGAACCGT
CTCAAGAGCCTGTTTGCCACCAATATTACTAGCAATCGCTACAACTTGCGCTGGGGTTAGTCCGTGGGCT
TGACAGAGAACTGGTAGAAGGCGTTGGACGGTTTCAAGAGCCTGTTTGCCACCGTCATGACTTCGAGACC
ATATCTGGTCGAGCCACCCATGACCAAAATCCCTTAACGTGAGTTACGCGTCGTTCCACTGAGCGTCAGA
CCCCGTAGAAAAGATCAAAGGATCTTCTTGAGATCCTTTTTTTCTGCGCGTAATCTGCTGCTTGCAAACA
AAAAAACCACCGCTACCAGCGGTGGTTTGTTTGCCGGATCAAGAGCTACCAACTCTTTTTCCGAAGGTAA
CTGGCTTCAGCAGAGCGCAGATACCAAATACTGTTCTTCTAGTGTAGCCGTAGTTAGGCCACCACTTCAA
GAACTCTGTAGCACCGCCTACATACCTCGCTCTGCTAATCCTGTTACCAGTGGCTGCTGCCAGTGGCGAT
AAGTCGTGTCTTACCGGGTTGGACTCAAGACGATAGTTACCGGATAAGGCGCAGCGGTCGGGCTGAACGG
GGGGTTCGTGCACACAGCCCAGCTTGGAGCGAACGACCTACACCGAACTGAGATACCTACAGCGTGAGCT
ATGAGAAAGCGCCACGCTTCCCGAAGGGAGAAAGGCGGACAGGTATCCGGTAAGCGGCAGGGTCGGAACA
GGAGAGCGCACGAGGGAGCTTCCAGGGGGAAACGCCTGGTATCTTTATAGTCCTGTCGGGTTTCGCCACC
TCTGACTTGAGCGTCGATTTTTGTGATGCTCGTCAGGGGGGCGGAGCCTATGGAAAAACGCCAGCAACGC
GGCCTTTTTACGGTTCCTGGCCTTTTGCTGGCCTTTTGCTCACATGTTCTTTCCTGCGTTATCCACAGAA
TCAGGGGATAACGCAGGAAAGAACATGAATTAATTCTCATGTTTGACAGCTTATCATCGATTAGCTTTAA
TGCGGTAGTTTATCACAGTTAAATTGCTAACGCAGTCAGGCACCGTGTATGAAATCTAACAATGCGCTCA
TCGTCATCCTCGGCACCGTCACCCTGGATGCTGTAGGCATAGGCTTGGTTATGCCGGTACTGCCGGGCCT
CTTGCGGGATATCGTCCATTCCGACAGCATCGCCAGTCACTATGGCGTGCTGCTAGCGCTATATGCGTTG
ATGCAATTTCTATGCGCACCCGTTCTCGGAGCACTGTCCGACCGCTTTGGCCGCCGCCCAGTCCTGCTCG
CTTCGCTACTTGGAGCCACTATCGACTACGCGATCATGGCGACCACACCCGTCCTGTGGATTCTCTACGC
CGGACGCATCGTGGCCGGCATCACCGGCGCCACAGGTGCGGTTGCTGGCGCCTATATCGCCGACATCACC
GATGGGGAAGATCGGGCTCGCCACTTCGGGCTCATGAGCGCTTGTTTCGGCGTGGGTATGGTGGCAGGCC
CCGTGGCCGGGGGACTGTTGGGCGCCATCTCCTTACATGCACCATTCCTTGCGGCGGCGGTGCTCAACGG
CCTCAACCTACTACTGGGCTGCTTCCTAATGCAGGAGTCGCATAAGGGAGAGCGCCGACCCATGCCCTTG
AGAGCCTTCAACCCAGTCAGCTCCTTCCGGTGGGCGCGGGGCATGACTATCGTCGCCGCACTTATGACTG
TCTTCTTTATCATGCAACTCGTAGGACAGGTGCCGGCAGCGCTCTGGGTCATTTTCGGCGAGGACCGCTT
TCGCTGGAGCGCGACGATGATCGGCCTGTCGCTTGCGGTATTCGGAATCTTGCACGCCCTCGCTCAAGCC
TTCGTCACTGGTCCCGCCACCAAACGTTTCGGCGAGAAGCAGGCCATTATCGCCGGCATGGCGGCCGACG
CGCTGGGCTACGTCTTGCTGGCGTTCGCGACGCGAGGCTGGATGGCCTTCCCCATTATGATTCTTCTCGC
TTCCGGCGGCATCGGGATGCCCGCGTTGCAGGCCATGCTGTCCAGGCAGGTAGATGACGACCATCAGGGA
CAGCTTCAAGGATCGCTCGCGGCTCTTACCAGCCTAACTTCGATCATTGGACCGCTGATCGTCACGGCGA
TTTATGCCGCCTCGGCGAGCACATGGAACGGGTTGGCATGGATTGTAGGCGCCGCCCTATACCTTGTCTG
CCTCCCCGCGTTGCGTCGCGGTGCATGGAGCCGGGCCACCTCGACCTGAATGGAAGCCGGCGGCACCTCG
CTAACGGATTCACCACTCCAAGAATTGGAGCCAATCAATTCTTGCGGAGAACTGTGAATGCGCAAACCAA
CCCTTGATCGGGGAAGAACAGTATGTCGAGCTATTTTTTGACTTACTGGGGATCAAGCCTGATTGGGAGA
AAATAAAATA
Features (pLannotate 1.2.2; 6 found; start..end, strand, type, name):
      4..22      -  promoter       T7 promoter: promoter for bacteriophage T7 RNA polymerase
    448..1036    +  rep_origin     ori: high-copy-number ColE1/pMB1/pBR322/pUC origin of replication
   1108..1147    -  rep_origin     RSF ori (fragment): Plasmids containing the RSF 1030 origin of replication can be propagated in E. coli cells that contain additional plasmids with compatible origins.
   1163..1191    +  promoter       tet promoter: E. coli promoter for tetracycline efflux protein gene
   1239..2429    +  CDS            TcR: tetracycline efflux protein; tet; confers resistance to tetracycline
   2527..1       +  CDS            KanR (fragment) (across the origin): aminoglycoside phosphotransferase; aphA-3; confers resistance to kanamycin
