[The description below was written by a language model from this plasmid's Addgene catalogue record and pLannotate feature annotations shown in this document.]
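Description:
RVD-CA8 is a small (about 2.6 kb) bacterial module plasmid from a library used for one-step assembly of custom TALE repeat arrays, such as those needed to build DdCBE mitochondrial base editors or other TALE-based proteins. Its backbone is a tetracycline-resistant T vector ("TetR T vector"). The synthetic insert was placed at the TA cloning site, although the catalogue entry lists the cloning method as restriction enzyme with unknown sites. The plasmid is propagated in E. coli at high copy from a ColE1/pUC-type origin and selected through the TcR tetracycline efflux gene, which is driven by its native tet promoter.

The payload is a two-repeat TALE unit carrying the repeat-variable diresidues HD and NI, which by the standard TALE code recognise C and A respectively. This matches the "CA" in the name, and the "8" marks the unit as designated for position 8 of the assembled array. Dimer modules with fixed positions let an ordered array be assembled in a single reaction by choosing one plasmid per position. The record does not state the flanking enzyme sites or overhangs that direct this assembly.

The automated annotation does not label the RVD insert itself, which presumably lies in the unannotated part of the sequence. It does find a T7 promoter, a short RSF origin fragment and a small KanR fragment spanning the numbering origin. The two fragments appear to be non-functional backbone remnants or incidental matches. No eukaryotic expression elements are annotated, consistent with the plasmid serving only as a parts donor rather than an expression vector.
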