Addgene plasmid #173291: RVD-CA8
Purpose: One-step assembly of custom RVD arrays to construct DdCBE, TALE, etc.
Depositing lab: Bin Shen. Depositing organization: Nanjing Medical University. Publication: Precision modeling of mitochondrial diseases in zebrafish via DdCBE-mediated mtDNA base editing. Guo J, Zhang X, Chen X, Sun H, Dai Y, Wang J, Qian X, Tan L, Lou X, Shen B. Cell Discov. 2021 Sep 3;7(1):78. doi: 10.1038/s41421-021-00307-9. PubMed 34480028.
Backbone
  Vector backbone: TetR T vector
  Vector type: Unspecified
Growth in bacteria
  Bacterial resistance: Tetracycline, 10 μg/mL
  Growth temperature: 37°C
  Growth strain: DH5alpha
  Copy number: High Copy
Gene/Insert
  Gene/Insert name: HD-NI dimer RVD at Position8
  Species: Synthetic
  Mutation: no
  Cloning method: Restriction Enzyme; 5′ cloning site Unknown (unknown if destroyed)
Terms and licenses: Academic/Nonprofit Terms; Industry Terms: Not Available to Industry
Depositor comments: RVD is inserted into TA site of TetR T vector
How to cite: RVD-CA8 was a gift from Bin Shen (Addgene plasmid # 173291 ; http://n2t.net/addgene:173291 ; RRID:Addgene_173291)
