>Addgene plasmid #173291 | RVD-CA8 | depositor partial sequence | sequence record 336246 | RVD flanked by two Bsa I sites
GGTCTCGAAGTCATGACGGTGGCAAACAGGCTCTTGAAACCGTCCAACGCCTTCTACCAGTTCTCTGTCA
AGCCCACGGACTAACCCCAGCGCAAGTTGTAGCGATTGCTAGTAATATTGGTGGCAAACAGGCTCTTGAG
ACGGTTCAGCGCCTCCTTCCAGTTCTCTGTCAAGCCCACGGACTCACCCCAGATCAAGTTGTAGCGATTG
CTTCCTGAGACC
